>Addgene plasmid #215500 | pDB4884 | addgene full sequence | sequence record 425142 | Addgene NGS Result
TCGCGCGTTTCGGTGATGACGGTGAAAACCTCTGACACATGCAGCTCCCGGAGACGGTCACAGCTTGTCT
GTAAGCGGATGCCGGGAGCAGACAAGCCCGTCAGGGCGCGTCAGCGGGTGTTGGCGGGTGTCGGGGCTGG
CTTAACTATGCGGCATCAGAGCAGATTGTACTGAGAGTGCACCATAACCGGGATGGAACGATTGAATACT
GTGCTACTCTTTATGTAATATAACGAATTCAACTGTTCAACGTATGTGACTGCTCTCTGCTTCTCGGTAT
ATATTTACTTGAAGGAATTAATTTTTCTTTGCCAATGGTCTCTTTTACCAATTGCAGTCTGGCTTAAAGC
AATGAGGTTGTAATTAAATGGCTTGAGACCTAGAACAAACACCTTTTACAATCCTTGTTTACTGGTTTTG
ATAGTAAATTCGGTTCGCTTGTGGTGTACATTATATTTTTTAGGCTAGTCGTGATTTTTTGATAATATCA
ATATTCTTAGATTTGAGACATTCATGCTTTTTAATTTGATCAATCGTTTGTATCTTCATTAATTAGTAGG
TGGTTTGATAGAACATTTAGTTGCTTGTTTGACTACAAATATCTGCAGAATGGATTCGGTTAATAAAAAA
AATGTTTGAGGAATTAATTTTCGCTTTGGAGTGGAGGAGCGGCCGCTCCTCAATTCGATGTTGCAGATTT
TACAAGTTTTTAAAATGTATTTCATTATTACTTTTTATATGCCTAATAAAAAAGCCATAGTTTAATCTAT
AGATAACTTTTTTTCCAGTGCACTAACGGACGTTACATTCCCATACAAAACTGCGTAGTTAAAGCTAAGG
AAAAGTTAATATCATGTTAATTAAATACGCTATTTACAATAAGACATTGAACTCATTTATATCGTTGAAT
ATGAATAACCAATTTCAGCGAATTTTTAACAAACATCGTTCACCTCGTTTAAGGATATCTTGTGTATGGG
GTGTTGACTTGCTTTATCGAATAATTACCGTACCTGTAATTGGCTTGCTGGATATAGCGGTAGTCTAATA
TCTAGCAAAAATCTTTTGGGTGAAAAGGCTTGCAATTTCACGACACCGAACTATTTGTCATTTTTTAATA
AGGAAGTTTTCCATAAATTCCTGTAATTCTCGGTTGATCTAATTGAAAAGAGTAGTTTTGCATCACGATG
AGGAGGGCTTTTGTAGAAAGAAATACGAACGAAACGAAAATCAGCGTTGCCATCGCTTTGGACAAAGCTC
CCTTACCTGAAGAGTCGAATTTTATTGATGAACTTATAACTTCCAAGCATGCAAACCAAAAGGGAGAACA
AGTAATCCAAGTAGACACGGGAATTGGATTCTTGGATCACATGTATCATGCACTGGCTAAACATGCAGGC
TGGAGCTTACGACTTTACTCAAGAGGTGATTTAATCATCGATGATCATCACACTGCAGAAGATACTGCTA
TTGCACTTGGTATTGCATTCAAGCAGGCTATGGGTAACTTTGCCGGCGTTAAAAGATTTGGACATGCTTA
TTGTCCACTTGACGAAGCTCTTTCTAGAAGCGTAGTTGACTTGTCGGGACGGCCCTATGCTGTTATCGAT
TTGGGATTAAAGCGTGAAAAGGTTGGGGAATTGTCCTGTGAAATGATCCCTCACTTACTATATTCCTTTT
CGGTAGCAGCTGGAATTACTTTGCATGTTACCTGCTTATATGGTAGTAATGACCATCATCGTGCTGAAAG
CGCTTTTAAATCTCTGGCTGTTGCCATGCGCGCGGCTACTAGTCTTACTGGAAGTTCTGAAGTCCCAAGC
ACGAAGGGAGTGTTGTAAAGATGAATTGGATTATGTCAGGAAAAGAACGACAATTTTGCATCCAAATTGT
CTAAATTTTAGAGTTGCTTGAAAACAATAGAACCTTACTTGCTTTATAATTACGTTAATTAGAAGCGTTA
TCTCGTGAAGGAATATAGTACGTAGCCGTATAAATTGAATTGAATGTTCAGCTTATAGAATAGAGACACT
TTGCTGTTCAATGCGTCGTCACTTACCATACTCACTTTATTATACGACTTTAAGTATAAACTCCGCGGTT
ATGGTAAAATTAATGATGCACAAACGTCCGATTCCATATGGGTACACTACAATTAAATACTTTTAAGTAA
CGCTGATTTCTTATTTTTTATCCTTGGTGTATTTATTGTTTATACCGCTAGGGCGGTGTGAAATACCGCA
CAGATGCGTAAGGAGAAAATACCGCATCAGGAAATTGTAAGCGTTAATATTTTGTTAAAATTCGCGTTAA
ATTTTTGTTAAATCAGCTCATTTTTTAACCAATAGGCCGAAATCGGCAAAATCCCTTATAAATCAAAAGA
ATAGACCGAGATAGGGT
[37 nt withheld, positions 2398-2434]
AAAGAACGTGGACTCCAACGTCAAAGG
[49 nt withheld, positions 2462-2510]
T
[91 nt withheld, positions 2512-2602]
G
[124 nt withheld, positions 2604-2727]
CCATTCGCCATTCAGGCTGCGCAACTGTTGGGAAGGGCGATCGGTGCGGGCCTCTTCGCTATTACGCCAG
CTGGCGAAAGGGGGATGTGCTGCAAGGCGATTAAGTTGGGTAACGCCAGGGTTTTCCCAGTCACGACGTT
GTAAAACGACGGCCAGTGAGCGCGCGTAATACGACTCACTATAGGGCGAATTGGGTACCGGGCCCGATCA
GAAAATTATCGCCATAAAAGACAGAATAAGTCATCAGCGGTTGTTTCATTTCCTATATTTTTTTTTTATT
TTTTTATTTTTTAATAAGGGAAAATTTAACGTCTAAGGATACAGAAGATTGTTAGCACATTAAAGTAATA
AAGGCTTAAGTAGTAAGTGCCTTAGCATGTTATTGTATTTCAAAGGACATAATCTAAAATAATAACAATA
TCATTTCTCACAAGTTATTCAATTTTCTTTTTTTTTCTAATAATATCAAGAATGTATTATTTGTTTGACA
TAAGTCAACTAATTTATTTAATATGCTGGATTAATCTTGCAGACATGTAAATTAACAAGTTTTAGTCAAA
TAACGTTGAAGTTTCAATGAACTCAAATAATTTCTCTTTTTTTTTATATAACCATAATCTGATTTATATT
TTCCGCAGGGATCAACTGAAGTTATGACATTTGGATTGGATCACTTATAACCTTGGTCGCCAAATAATAC
AAAAATCAGCGTTATAAAACAAAGAAGGTTTTTGTTAAGAAATTAATCCTCTTTCTTGATAAGAAAGTTG
AACCGAAATTGCAGATACTGATATATGAAAATAATACCCACAATTTTGGGAATAGCGCAAGCCTCAATTT
AAACAATAGGTGAGGACACATGATAATGACCTCAATGATTGTTAGAAGAAAAGAGCCTCATTACAAAATC
GAAAAATGAATGGTTGGGTACAAGTTTCCAAAACATGGTAAAGTGGACTTTGCGTATGAGACGTAAATAG
AAAAAAACACTTGTTATATGTTTTCTAGAATTATTGTTGTCTCTTTATGGTTGGATGATGCAAAATAGTA
ATTTCGGTTAGTTGCTGTAAAACACCACGAGACAAATAGATATGGATATTTATTAAATCAGGAAAAACGT
AACTCTCGGCTACTGGATGGTTCAGTCACCCAACGATTACTGGGGAGAGAAAACAGGGCAAAAGCAAAGC
TTAAAGGAATCCGATTGTCATTCGGCAATGTGCAGCGAAACTAAAAACCGGATAATGGACCTGTTAATCG
AAACATTGAAGATAAAGGAAGAGGAATCCTGGCATATCATCAATTGAATAAGTTGAATTAATTATTTCAA
TCTCATTCTCACTTTCTGACTTATAGTCGCTTTGTTAAAGCTAGCATGAGTAAAGGAGAAGAACTTTTCA
CTGGAGTTGTCCCAATTCTTGTTGAATTAGATGGTGATGTTAATGGGCACAAATTTTCTGTCAGTGGAGA
GGGTGAAGGTGATGCAACATACGGAAAACTTACCCTTAAATTTATTTGCACTACTGGAAAACTACCTGTT
CCATGGCCAACACTTGTCACTACTTTGGGTTATGGTCTAATGTGCTTTGCTAGATACCCAGATCATATGA
AACGGCATGACTTTTTCAAGAGTGCCATGCCCGAAGGTTATGTACAGGAAAGAACTATATTTTTCAAAGA
TGACGGGAACTACAAGACACGTGCTGAAGTCAAGTTTGAAGGTGATACCCTTGTTAATAGAATCGAGTTA
AAAGGTATTGATTTTAAAGAAGATGGAAACATTCTTGGACACAAATTGGAATACAACTATAACTCACACA
ATGTATACATCATGGCAGACAAACAAAAGAATGGAATCAAAGTTAACTTCAAAATTAGACACAACATTGA
AGATGGAAGCGTTCAACTAGCAGACCATTATCAACAAAATACTCCAATTGGCGATGGCCCTGTCCTTTTA
CCAGACAACCATTACCTGTCCTATCAATCTAAGCTTTCGAAAGATCCCAACGAAAAGAGAGACCACATGG
TCCTTCTTGAGTTTGTAACAGCTGCTGGGATTACACATGGCATGGATGAACTATACAAAAGATCTTAACG
CGCCACTTCTAAATAAGCGAATTTCTTATGATTTATGATTTTTATTATTAAATAAGTTATAAAAAAAATA
AGTGTATACAAATTTTAAAGTGACTCTTAGGTTTTAAAACGAAAATTCTTATTCTTGAGTAACTCTTTCC
TGTAGGTCAGGTTGCTTTCTCAGGTATAGTATGAGGTCGCTCTTATTGACCACACCTCTACCGGCAGATC
CGCTAGGGATAACAGGGTAATATGTTTAGCTTGCCTCGACCCCGCCGGGTCACCCGGCCAGCGACATGGA
GGCCCAGAATACCCTCCTTGACAGTCTTGACGTGCGCAGCTCAGGGGCATGATGTGACTGTCGCCCGTAC
ATTTAGCCCATACATCCCCATGTATAATCATTTGCATCCATACATTTTGATGGCCGCACGGCGCGAAGCA
AAAATTACGGCTCCTCGCTGCAGACCTGCGAGCAGGGAAACGCTCCCCTCACAGACGCGTTGAATTGTCC
CCACGCCGCGCCCCTGTAGAGAAATATAAAAGGTTAGGATTTGCCACTGAGGTTCTTCTTTCATATACTT
CCTTTTAAAATCTTGCTAGGATACAGTTCTCACATCACATCCGAACATAAACAACCATGGGTAAGGAAAA
GACTCACGTTTCGAGGCCGCGATTAAATTCCAACATGGATGCTGATTTATATGGGTATAAATGGGCTCGC
GATAATGTCGGGCAATCAGGTGCGACAATCTATCGATTGTATGGGAAGCCCGATGCGCCAGAGTTGTTTC
TGAAACATGGCAAAGGTAGCGTTGCCAATGATGTTACAGATGAGATGGTCAGACTAAACTGGCTGACGGA
ATTTATGCCTCTTCCGACCATCAAGCATTTTATCCGTACTCCTGATGATGCATGGTTACTCACCACTGCG
ATCCCCGGCAAAACAGCATTCCAGGTATTAGAAGAATATCCTGATTCAGGTGAAAATATTGTTGATGCGC
TGGCAGTGTTCCTGCGCCGGTTGCATTCGATTCCTGTTTGTAATTGTCCTTTTAACAGCGATCGCGTATT
TCGTCTCGCTCAGGCGCAATCACGAATGAATAACGGTTTGGTTGATGCGAGTGATTTTGATGACGAGCGT
AATGGCTGGCCTGTTGAACAAGTCTGGAAAGAAATGCATAAGCTTTTGCCATTCTCACCGGATTCAGTCG
TCACTCATGGTGATTTCTCACTTGATAACCTTATTTTTGACGAGGGGAAATTAATAGGTTGTATTGATGT
TGGACGAGTCGGAATCGCAGACCGATACCAGGATCTTGCCATCCTATGGAACTGCCTCGGTGAGTTTTCT
CCTTCATTACAGAAACGGCTTTTTCAAAAATATGGTATTGATAATCCTGATATGAATAAATTGCAGTTTC
ATTTGATGCTCGATGAGTTTTTCTAATCAGTACTGACAATAAAAAGATTCTTGTTTTCAAGAACTTGTCA
TTTGTATAGTTTTTTTATATTGTAGTTGTTCTATTTTAATCAAATGTTAGCGTGATTTATATTTTTTTTC
GCCTCGACATCATCTGCCCAGATGCGAAGTTAAGTGCGCAGAAAGTAATATCATGCGTCAATCGTATGTG
AATGCTGGTCGCTATACTGCTGTCGATTCGATACTAACGCCGCCATCCAGTTTAAACGAGCTCCAGCTTT
TGTTCCCTTTAGTGAGGGTTAATTGCGCGCTTGGCGTAATCATGGTCATAGCTGTTTCCTGTGTGAAATT
GTTATCCGCTCACAATTCCACACAACATACGAGCCGGAAGCATAAAGTGTAAAGCCTGGGGTGCCTAATG
AGTGAGCTAACTCACATTAATTGCGTTGCGCTCACTGCCCGCTTTCCAGTCGGGAAACCTGTCGTGCCAG
CTGCATTAATGAATCGGCCAACGCGCGGGGAGAGGCGGTTTGCGTATTGGGCGCTCTTCCGCTTCCTCGC
TCACTGACTCGCTGCGCTCGGTCGTTCGGCTGCGGCGAGCGGTATCAGCTCACTCAAAGGCGGTAATACG
GTTATCCACAGAATCAGGGGATAACGCAGGAAAGAACATGTGAGCAAAAGGCCAGCAAAAGGCCAGGAAC
CGTAAAAAGGCCGCGTTGCTGGCGTTTTTCCATAGGCTCCGCCCCCCTGACGAGCATCACAAAAATCGAC
GCTCAAGTCAGAGGTGGCGAAACCCGACAGGACTATAAAGATACCAGGCGTTTCCCCCTGGAAGCTCCCT
CGTGCGCTCTCCTGTTCCGACCCTGCCGCTTACCGGATACCTGTCCGCCTTTCTCCCTTCGGGAAGCGTG
GCGCTTTCTCATAGCTCACGCTGTAGGTATCTCAGTTCGGTGTAGGTCGTTCGCTCCAAGCTGGGCTGTG
TGCACGAACCCCCCGTTCAGCCCGACCGCTGCGCCTTATCCGGTAACTATCGTCTTGAGTCCAACCCGGT
AAGACACGACTTATCGCCACTGGCAGCAGCCACTGGTAACAGGATTAGCAGAGCGAGGTATGTAGGCGGT
GCTACAGAGTTCTTGAAGTGGTGGCCTAACTACGGCTACACTAGAAGAACAGTATTTGGTATCTGCGCTC
TGCTGAAGCCAGTTACCTTCGGAAAAAGAGTTGGTAGCTCTTGATCCGGCAAACAAACCACCGCTGGTAG
CGGTGGTTTTTTTGTTTGCAAGCAGCAGATTACGCGCAGAAAAAAAGGATCTCAAGAAGATCCTTTGATC
TTTTCTACGGGGTCTGACGCTCAGTGGAACGAAAACTCACGTTAAGGGATTTTGGTCATGAGATTATCAA
AAAGGATCTTCACCTAGATCCTTTTAAATTAAAAATGAAGTTTTAAATCAATCTAAAGTATATATGAGTA
AACTTGGTCTGACAGTTACCAATGCTTAATCAGTGAGGCACCTATCTCAGCGATCTGTCTATTTCGTTCA
TCCATAGTTGCCTGACTCCCCGTCGTGTAGATAACTACGATACGGGAGGGCTTACCATCTGGCCCCAGTG
CTGCAATGATACCGCGAGACCCACGCTCACCGGCTCCAGATTTATCAGCAATAAACCAGCCAGCCGGAAG
GGCCGAGCGCAGAAGTGGTCCTGCAACTTTATCCGCCTCCATCCAGTCTATTAATTGTTGCCGGGAAGCT
AGAGTAAGTAGTTCGCCAGTTAATAGTTTGCGCAACGTTGTTGCCATTGCTACAGGCATCGTGGTGTCAC
GCTCGTCGTTTGGTATGGCTTCATTCAGCTCCGGTTCCCAACGATCAAGGCGAGTTACATGATCCCCCAT
GTTGTGCAAAAAAGCGGTTAGCTCCTTCGGTCCTCCGATCGTTGTCAGAAGTAAGTTGGCCGCAGTGTTA
TCACTCATGGTTATGGCAGCACTGCATAATTCTCTTACTGTCATGCCATCCGTAAGATGCTTTTCTGTGA
CTGGTGAGTACTCAACCAAGTCATTCTGAGAATAGTGTATGCGGCGACCGAGTTGCTCTTGCCCGGCGTC
AATACGGGATAATACCGCGCCACATAGCAGAACTTTAAAAGTGCTCATCATTGGAAAACGTTCTTCGGGG
CGAAAACTCTCAAGGATCTTACCGCTGTTGAGATCCAGTTCGATGTAACCCACTCGTGCACCCAACTGAT
CTTCAGCATCTTTTACTTTCACCAGCGTTTCTGGGTGAGCAAAAACAGGAAGGCAAAATGCCGCAAAAAA
GGGAATAAGGGCGACACGGAAATGTTGAATACTCATACTCTTCCTTTTTCAATATTATTGAAGCATTTAT
CAGGGTTATTGTCTCATGAGCGGATACATATTTGAATGTATTTAGAAAAATAAACAAATAGGGGTTCCGC
GCACATTTCCCCGAAAAGTGCCACCTGACGTCTAAGAAACCATTATTATCATGACATTAACCTATAAAAA
TAGGCGTATCACGAGGCCCTTTCGTC
Features (pLannotate 1.2.2; 20 found; start..end, strand, type, name):
    137..186     +  misc_feature   bom (fragment): basis of mobility region from pBR322
    310..452     +  ncRNA          S pombe snR5: Accession: RF01435 - small nucleolar RNA snR5
   1188..1835    +  CDS            his5: HIS7_SCHPO - Experimental evidence at protein level: Swiss-Prot protein existence level 1. From Schizosaccharomyces pombe (strain 972 / ATCC 24843) (Fission yeast).
   2223..2271    +  misc_feature   bom (fragment): basis of mobility region from pBR322
   2299..2727    -  rep_origin     f1 ori (sequence partly withheld): f1 bacteriophage origin of replication; arrow indicates direction of (+) strand synthesis
   2731..2886    -  CDS            lacZα (fragment): LacZα fragment of β-galactosidase; lacZ fragment
   2894..2912    +  promoter       T7 promoter: promoter for bacteriophage T7 RNA polymerase
   2946..4096    +  promoter       nmt1 promoter: wild-type nmt1 promoter from Schizosaccharomyces pombe, conferring strong thiamine-repressible expression
   4103..4816    +  CDS            10B: 10B is a fluorescent protein published in 1996, derived from Aequorea victoria.
   4844..5031    +  terminator     ADH1 terminator: S. cerevisiae ADH1; transcription terminator for the S. cerevisiae alcohol dehydrogenase 1 (ADH1) gene
   5100..6456    +  gene           kanMX: yeast selectable marker conferring kanamycin resistance (Wach et al., 1994)
   6513..6531    -  promoter       T3 promoter: promoter for bacteriophage T3 RNA polymerase
   6576..6592    -  protein_bind   lac operator: The lac repressor binds to the lac operator to inhibit transcription in E. coli. This inhibition can be relieved by adding lactose or isopropyl-β-D-thiogalactopyranoside (IPTG). lac repressor encoded by lacI
   6600..6630    -  promoter       lac promoter: promoter for the E. coli lac operon
   6645..6666    -  protein_bind   CAP binding site: CAP binding activates transcription in the presence of cAMP. E. coli catabolite activator protein
   6679..6771    -  CDS            lacI (fragment): lac repressor; lacI; The lac repressor binds to the lac operator to inhibit transcription in E. coli. This inhibition can be relieved by adding lactose or isopropyl-β-D-thiogalactopyranoside (IPTG).
   6954..7542    -  rep_origin     ori: high-copy-number ColE1/pMB1/pBR322/pUC origin of replication
   7713..8573    -  CDS            AmpR: β-lactamase; bla; confers resistance to ampicillin, carbenicillin, and related antibiotics
   8574..8678    -  promoter       AmpR promoter: bla
   8773..35      +  CDS            rop (fragment) (across the origin): Rop protein, which maintains plasmids at low copy number; rop
