[The description below was written by a language model from this plasmid's Addgene catalogue record and pLannotate feature annotations shown in this document.]
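Description:
pDB4884 is an integrating yeast expression plasmid for the fission yeast Schizosaccharomyces pombe, built on the pHis5NotI backbone and about 8.8 kb in total. In E. coli it is propagated through a high-copy ColE1/pUC-type origin and selected with ampicillin via the β-lactamase gene. An f1 phage origin, T7 and T3 promoters, and remnants of a lacZα/lac promoter region reflect its phagemid-style cloning-vector ancestry. No yeast replication origin is annotated, consistent with its description as an integrating plasmid. The backbone carries the S. pombe his5 coding sequence with flanking genomic DNA (including a neighbouring snoRNA annotation), which presumably provides homology for chromosomal targeting, although the record does not spell out the integration mechanism. The listed yeast markers are HIS5 and G418 resistance, the latter supplied by a kanMX cassette.

The payload is a 714 bp mECitrine open reading frame, a yellow-shifted fluorescent protein derived from Aequorea victoria GFP. The automated annotation labels it as the related variant "10B". It is driven by the P41nmt1 promoter and followed by the S. cerevisiae ADH1 terminator. The feature table calls the promoter wild-type nmt1, but the catalogue entry specifies the 41nmt1 version, an attenuated, medium-strength form of this thiamine-repressible promoter, so expression is induced when thiamine is absent. The catalogue's "S. pombe" species entry reflects the host rather than the origin of the fluorescent protein.

The associated publication describes a Pil1 co-tethering assay for detecting protein–protein interactions in fission yeast by imaging. The plasmid plausibly serves there as an mECitrine expression construct or as a starting vector for fluorescent fusions, though its exact role is not stated.
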