Addgene plasmid #215500: pDB4884
Purpose: A pHis5 backbone integrating plasmid expressing mECitrine under the inducible promoter 41nmt1
Depositing lab: Li-Lin Du. Depositing organization: National Institute of Biological Sciences, Beijing. Publication: Pil1 Co-tethering Assay to Detect Protein-Protein Interactions in the Fission Yeast Schizosaccharomyces pombe. Pan ZQ, Yang YS, Du LL. Methods Mol Biol. 2025;2862:93-102. doi: 10.1007/978-1-0716-4168-2_7. PubMed 39527195.
Backbone
  Vector backbone: pHis5NotI
  Backbone size w/o insert (bp): 8060
  Total vector size (bp): 8774
  Vector type: Yeast Expression
  Selectable markers: G418;HIS5
Growth in bacteria
  Bacterial resistance: Ampicillin, 100 μg/mL
  Growth temperature: 37°C
  Growth strain: DH5alpha
  Copy number: Unknown
Gene/Insert
  Gene/Insert name: mECitrine
  Species: S. pombe (fission yeast)
  Insert size (bp): 714
  Promoter: P41nmt1
  Cloning method: Unknown
  Sequencing primers: 5′ NA
Terms and licenses: Academic/Nonprofit Terms; Industry Terms: Not Available to Industry
How to cite: pDB4884 was a gift from Li-Lin Du (Addgene plasmid # 215500 ; http://n2t.net/addgene:215500 ; RRID:Addgene_215500)
